>Addgene plasmid #133190 | pOPS0549 | addgene full sequence | sequence record 275356 | Addgene NGS Result
CGCTCTTGGACTCCTGTTGATAGATCCAGTAATGACCTCAGAACTCCATCTGGATTTGTTCAGAACGCTC
GGTTGCCGCCGGGCGTTTTTTATTGGTGAGAATCCAGGCAATTGTGTCTCAAAATCTCTGATGTTACATT
GCACAAGATAAAAATATATCATCATGAACAATAAAACTGTCTGCTTACATAAACAGTAATACAAGGGGTG
TTATGAGCCATATTCAGCGTGAAACGAGCTGTAGCCGTCCGCGTCTGAACAGCAACATGGATGCGGATCT
GTATGGCTATAAATGGGCGCGTGATAACGTGGGTCAGAGCGGCGCGACCATTTATCGTCTGTATGGCAAA
CCGGATGCGCCGGAACTGTTTCTGAAACATGGCAAAGGCAGCGTGGCGAACGATGTGACCGATGAAATGG
TGCGTCTGAACTGGCTGACCGAATTTATGCCGCTGCCGACCATTAAACATTTTATTCGCACCCCGGATGA
TGCGTGGCTGCTGACCACCGCGATTCCGGGCAAAACCGCGTTTCAGGTGCTGGAAGAATATCCGGATAGC
GGCGAAAACATTGTGGATGCGCTGGCCGTGTTTCTGCGTCGTCTGCATAGCATTCCGGTGTGCAACTGCC
CGTTTAACAGCGATCGTGTGTTTCGTCTGGCCCAGGCGCAGAGCCGTATGAACAACGGCCTGGTGGATGC
GAGCGATTTTGATGATGAACGTAACGGCTGGCCGGTGGAACAGGTGTGGAAAGAAATGCATAAACTGCTG
CCGTTTAGCCCGGATAGCGTGGTGACCCACGGCGATTTTAGCCTGGATAACCTGATTTTCGATGAAGGCA
AACTGATTGGCTGCATTGATGTGGGCCGTGTGGGCATTGCGGATCGTTATCAGGATCTGGCCATTCTGTG
GAACTGCCTGGGCGAATTTAGCCCGAGCCTGCAAAAACGTCTGTTTCAGAAATATGGCATTGATAATCCG
GATATGAACAAACTGCAATTTCATCTGATGCTGGATGAATTTTTCTAATAATTAATTGAACTACTTTTCC
GCTGCATAACCCTGCTTCGGGGTCATTATAGCGATTTTTTCGGTATATCCATCCTTTTTCGCACGATATA
CAGGATTTTGCCAAAGGGTTCGTGTAGACTTTCCTTGGTGTATCCAACGGCGTCAGCCGGGCAGGATAGG
TGAAGTAGGCCCACCCGCGAGCGGGTGTTCCTTCTTCACTGTCCCTTATTCGCACCTGGCGGTGCTCAAC
GGGAATCCTGCTCTGCGAGGCTGGCCGTAGGCCGGCCGCGATGCAGGTGGCTGCTGAACCCCCAGCCGGA
ACTGACCCCACAAGGCCCTAGCGTTTGCAATGCACCAGGTCATCATTGACCCAGGCGTGTTCCACCAGGC
CGCTGCCTCGCAACTCTTCGCAGGCTTCGCCGACCTGCTCGCGCCACTTCTTCACGCGGGTGGAATCCGA
TCCGCACATGAGGCGGAAGGTTTCCAGCTTGAGCGGGTACGGCTCCCGGTGCGAGCTGAAATAGTCGAAC
ATCCGTCGGGCCGTCGGCGACAGCTTGCGGTACTTCTCCCATATGAATTTCGTGTAGTGGTCGCCAGCAA
ACAGCACGACGATTTCCTCGTCGATCAGGACCTGGCAACGGGACGTTTTCTTGCCACGGTCCAGGACGCG
GAAGCGGTGCAGCAGCGACACCGATTCCAGGTGCCCAACGCGGTCGGACGTGAAGCCCATCGCCGTCGCC
TGTAGGCGCGACAGGCATTCCTCGGCCTTCGTGTAATACCGGCCATTGATCGACCAGCCCAGGTCCTGGC
AAAGCTCGTAGAACGTGAAGGTGATCGGCTCGCCGATAGGGGTGCGCTTCGCGTACTCCAACACCTGCTG
CCACACCAGTTCGTCATCGTCGGCCCGCAGCTCGACGCCGGTGTAGGTGATCTTCACGTCCTTGTTGACG
TGGAAAATGACCTTGTTTTGCAGCGCCTCGCGCGGGATTTTCTTGTTGCGCGTGGTGAACAGGGCAGAGC
GGGCCGTGTCGTTTGGCATCGCTCGCATCGTGTCCGGCCACGGCGCAATATCGAACAAGGAAAGCTGCAT
TTCCTTGATCTGCTGCTTCGTGTGTTTCAGCAACGCGGCCTGCTTGGCTTCGCTGACCTGTTTTGCCAGG
TCCTCGCCGGCGGTTTTTCGCTTCTTGGTCGTCATAGTTCCTCGCGTGTCGATGGTCATCGACTTCGCCA
AACCTGCCGCCTCCTGTTCGAGCCGACGCGAACGCTCCACGGCGGCCGATGGCGCGGGCAGGGCAGGGGG
AGCCAGTTGCACGCTGTCGCGCTCGATCTTGGCCGTAGCTTGCTGGACTATCGAGCCGACGGACTGGAAG
GTTTCGCGGGGCGCACGCATGACGGTGCGGCTTGCGATGGTTTCGGCATCCTCGGCGGAAAACCCCGCGT
CGATCAGTTCTTGCCTGTATGCCTTCCGGTCAAACGTCCGATTCATTCACCCTCCTTGCGGGATTGCCCC
GGAATTAATTCCCCGGATCGATCCGTCGATCTTGATCCCCTGCGCCATCAGATCCTTGGCGGCAAGAAAG
CCATCCAGTTTACTTTGCAGGGCTTCCCAACCTTACCAGAGGGCGCCCCAGCTGGCAATTCCGGTTCGCT
TGCTGTCCATAAAACCGCCCAGTCTAGCTATCGCCATGTAAGCCCACTGCAAGCTACCTGCTTTCTCTTT
GCGCTTGCGTTTTCCCTTGTCCAGATAGCCCAGTAGCTGACATTCATCCGGGGTCAGCACCGTTTCTGCG
GACTGGCTTTCTACGTGGCTGCCATTTTTGGGGTGAGGCCGTTCGCGGCCGAGGGGCGCAGCCCCTGGGG
GGATGGGAGGCCCGCGTTAGCGGGCCGGGAGGGTTCGAGAAGGGGGGGCACCCCCCTTCGGCGTGCGCGG
TCACGCGCACAGGGCGCAGCCCTGGTTAAAAACAAGGTTTATAAATATTGGTTTAAAAGCAGGTTAAAAG
ACAGGTTAGCGGTGGCCGAAAAACGGGCGGAAACCCTTGCAAATGCTGGATTTTCTGCCTGTGGACAGCC
CCTCAAATGTCAATAGGTGCGCCCCTCATCTGTCAGCACTCTGCCCCTCAAGTGTCAAGGATCGCGCCCC
TCATCTGTCAGTAGTCGCGCCCCTCAAGTGTCAATACCGCAGGGCACTTATCCCCAGGCTTGTCCACATC
ATCTGTGGGAAACTCGCGTAAAATCAGGCGTTTTCGCCGATTTGCGAGGCTGGCCAGCTCCACGTCGCCG
GCCGAAATCGAGCCTGCCCCTCATCTGTCAACGCCGCGCCGGGTGAGTCGGCCCCTCAAGTGTCAACGTC
CGCCCCTCATCTGTCAGTGAGGGCCAAGTTTTCCGCGAGGTATCCACAACGCCGGCGGCCCTACATGGCT
CTGCTGTAGTGAGTGGGTTGCGCTCCGGCAGCGGTCCTGATCCCCCGCAGAAAAAAAGGATCTCAAGAAG
ATCCTTTGATCTTTTCTACATTACTGCATGAGCTTGTGGAAGTGTGCTGAGCATAAATGATTCTCCTAGC
TGTTCTTTGGGTAAGTACGCCATCAGGACGTTGTGAGTGGCGCGATTTTTAGCGGCTGAAATCAGCCCTT
GAGCCTGTCGGCAAGTCGCGTCATGAGGTCCATGCGCTCATGCAGGATCGCCACGACCAACGCGGGTTCG
CCCGCACGCGGCAGGCAAAAAACGTAGTGGTGTTCGCAGCGGGCCATCCGCAGCGCGGGAAAGAGTTCGC
TCATGTCCTTAAACGGGCCTTCGCCGGCGGCAAGCCTGGCTATGCCCTGTTCCAGCTTAGCGATATAGCG
GCGCACCTGCGCCGCGCCCCACTCCCGGCGCGTGTAGCGGATGATGCCGCGTAGATCGGCTTCGGCCTCA
GCCGTGAGGATGTAGGCCGTCAAGCGCGATCCCCGCTGAGTTCTTCATCAAGAATTTCGCCGACGCTCTT
GGTGGACACCTTGCCGGCAAGCCCATCGTTGATGCGGTTCCCCAGCATGGTTTTCAGTTCCTGCCATGCC
TGATCGGCATCAGCGTCACCGGGGAACAGACGTTCGAGGGCGTATTGCTTAATGGTCTTGCCCTGCAAGG
CGGCCAGGGCTTTCAGGCTCTGGTGCTGCTGGTCCGTCATGTCGATTGTCAGGCGGCTCATTGGATAACC
TCCATAAAATACACGTAACCACATTAGCACATATGTGGGCGTGAGGCTACAGCGCGAGGCGCATTAAGGT
CGGGAAAATGCGCTAGGCGCATTTAAATTGCGTATTGCTGTAATGCGCCATGCCGGCTAGACTAGGCCCA
AATGGGTATACCCAATTTGACCAAGGGGGACGCGATGAGGGCGGCCAAGCACTACCGACAACTTCTATCC
ATCGACTTCAACATCGAGGCGCTGGCCTTCGTGCCTGGACCCGACGGCACACGCGGCCGGCGCATCCACG
TCCTGGGGCGCGAGGTCCGCGACCGGCCCGGCCTGGTCGAGTACCTTTCGCCGGCGTTCGGCTCGCGGGT
GGCGCTGGACGGCTACTGCAAGGCCAATTTCGATGCAGTGCTGCACCTGGCGTACCCCGATCATCAGCAA
TGGGGCCACGCATGAAGCGCCGAAGCTACGCCATGCTGCGCGCCGCTGCCGCGCTGGCCGTCCTGGTCGT
TGCCTCGCCGGCATGGGCCGAGCTGCGCGGCGAGGTCGTGCGCATCATCGACGGCGACACCATCGACGTG
CTGGTAGACAAGCAGCCGGTGCGCGTGCGCCTGGTGGACATTGACGCGCCGGAAAAGCGGCAAGCCTTCG
GCGAACGTGCGCGCCAGGCGCTGGCCGGCATGGTGTTCCGCCGGCACGTCCTGGTCGACGAGAAGGACAC
CGACCGTTACGGCCGCACGCTGGGCACCGTCTGGGTCAACATGGAGCTGGCCAGCCGGCCGCCGCAGCCG
CGCAACGTCAACGCCGCGATGGTTCACCAGGGCATGGCGTGGGCCTATCGCTTCCACGGCCGCGCGGCCG
ACCCTGAAATGCTGCGGCTCGAACAGGAGGCGCGAGGCAAGCGCGTCGGCCTCTGGTCCGATCCGCACGC
CGTCGAGCCGTGGAAATGGCGACGCGAGAGCAACAACCGGAGGGACGAAGGTTGAAGGTCGCCCGCATCT
ACCTGCGCGCCAGTACGGACGAGCAGAATCTTGAACGCCAGGAGAGCCTTGTAGCGGCCACGCGGGCCGC
CGGGTACTACGTCGCCGGCATCTACCGCGAGAAGGCGTCCGGCGCACGCGCCGACCGGCCCGAGCTGCTG
CGCATGATCGCGGACCTGCAACCTGGTGAAGTCGTCGTTGCGGAGAAGATCGACCGCATCAGCCGCTTGC
CGTTGGCCGAGGCCGAGCGCCTGGTTGCGTCGATCCGGGCCAAAGGGGCCAAGCTGGCCGTGCCTGGCGT
GGTGGACCTGTCGGAGCTGGCCGCCGAGGCGAACGGAGTGGCGAAAATCGTTCTGGAATCCGTCCAGGAC
ATGCTTTTGAAGCTCGCCTTGCAGATGGCCCGCGACGACTACGAGGATCGGCGCGAGCGTCAACGTCAGG
GTGTCCAGTTGGCGAAGGCCGCCGGCCGCTACACCGGCCGCAAACGTGACGCCGGCATGCACGACCGCAT
CATCACGCTTCGCTCCGGCGGATCGAGCATTGCCAAGACGGCCAAGCTGGTCGGATGCAGCCCGAGCCAG
GTCAAACGAGTGTGGGCGGCCTGGAACGCGCAGCAGCAAAAATAAAGCCGGGCAGTGCCCGGCTTTTCTC
ACCTTTTCGCGTCCCGCAGGGCCGCTGCGAGCGCCCTACCTAGATCCTCGCTTTCCCCCTCGGTGTAGTC
CGGCCAGGGCACGAAGGGCGCGGATGCGAACCTGTTGAGCAGGTCAGATCTAGGGCGGCGGATTTGTCCT
ACTCAGGAGAGCGTTCACCGACAAACAACAGATAAAACGAAAGGCCCAGTCTTTCGACTGAGCCTTTCGT
TTTATTTGATGCCTGCCGAATTCGGATCCGGAGCTCGACACGACATTGTCGTCACCTTTGTCGGGTCCGC
GACAAGCTTTTTGTTCCTCGATCCCGTATGTTTTCGCCTAAATATCTGAAACAGCAGCAAATTATTTTTC
GTTAGCTCAATCGGCCCACTTGGCACGAGTCTTGAAATTTATTGCGAGGCGGCGGAGCTGCCGGCCGCAT
CCGTGCGGCATAACCACGGTTGTGAACAAATGAAGGAAGGCCAAATGCGTAAAGGCGAAGAGCTGTTCAC
TGGTGTCGTCCCTATTCTGGTGGAACTGGATGGTGATGTCAACGGTCATAAGTTTTCCGTGCGTGGCGAG
GGTGAAGGTGACGCAACTAATGGTAAACTGACGCTGAAGTTCATCTGTACTACTGGTAAACTGCCGGTAC
CTTGGCCGACTCTGGTAACGACGCTGACTTATGGTGTTCAGTGCTTTGCTCGTTATCCGGACCATATGAA
GCAGCATGACTTCTTCAAGTCCGCCATGCCGGAAGGCTATGTGCAGGAACGCACGATTTCCTTTAAGGAT
GACGGCACGTACAAAACGCGTGCGGAAGTGAAATTTGAAGGCGATACCCTGGTAAACCGCATTGAGCTGA
AAGGCATTGACTTTAAAGAAGATGGCAATATCCTGGGCCATAAGCTGGAATACAATTTTAACAGCCACAA
TGTTTACATCACCGCCGATAAACAAAAAAATGGCATTAAAGCGAATTTTAAAATTCGCCACAACGTTGAG
GATGGCAGCGTGCAGCTGGCTGATCACTACCAGCAAAACACTCCAATCGGTGATGGTCCTGTTCTGCTGC
CAGACAATCACTATCTGAGCACGCAAAGCGTTCTGTCTAAAGATCCGAACGAGAAACGCGATCATATGGT
TCTGCTGGAGTTCGTAACCGCAGCGGGCATCACGCATGGTATGGATGAACTGTACAAATGAGCTTAGTTG
AGGCATTCGTTTTACAACGTCGTGACTGGG
Features (pLannotate 1.2.2; 14 found; start..end, strand, type, name):
      9..103     +  terminator     lambda t0 terminator: transcription terminator from phage lambda
    213..1025    +  CDS            aphA1: KKA1_ECOLX - Also known as nptI. Protein inferred from homology: Swiss-Prot protein existence level 3. Resistance to kanamycin and structurally-related aminoglycosides, including amikacin. From Escherichia coli.
   1179..1287    +  oriT           oriT: incP origin of transfer
   1348..2496    -  CDS            trfA: trans-acting replication protein that binds to and activates oriV
   2548..2829    -  CDS            tnpA (fragment): TN5P_ECOLX - Also known as tnp. Experimental evidence at protein level: Swiss-Prot protein existence level 1. Mediates transposition of transposon Tn5 by a 'cut and paste' mechanism. First, the monomeric transposase binds the 19 bp inverted DNA repeats flanking the transposon. Then, dimerization of the DNA- bound transposase creates a synaptic DNA complex. After nicking of the first DNA strand, excision of the transposon proceeds through a series of intermediates. The transposase then mediates the insertion of the transposon at a new site by strand transfer. The activity of the wild- type tran
   2889..3420    -  rep_origin     oriV: incP origin of replication
   3476..3511    -  rep_origin     CloDF13 ori (fragment): Plasmids containing the CloDF13 (CDF) origin of replication can be propagated in E. coli cells that contain additional plasmids with compatible origins.
   3635..3943    -  CDS            parE: PARE_ECOLX - Experimental evidence at protein level: Swiss-Prot protein existence level 1. Toxin component of a type II toxin-antitoxin (TA) system involved in plasmid partition. Acts by inhibiting DNA gyrase, converting supercoiled plasmid DNA into a singly cleaved linear form in an ATP-dependent fashion. To do so it probably interacts with one of the gyrase subunits. Gyrase inhibition is prevented by antitoxin ParD, and is reversed in vitro by incubation with ParD. In cells that have lost the plasmid filamentation and growth inhibition occur; this is suppressed when ParD is supplied in trans
   3943..4191    -  CDS            parD: PARD_ECOLX - Experimental evidence at protein level: Swiss-Prot protein existence level 1. Antitoxin component of a type II toxin-antitoxin (TA) system involved in plasmid partition. Inhibits the anti-DNA gyrase activity of toxin ParE; reverses and restores gyrase catalytic activity in vitro. The parDE operon alone is capable of stabilizing an RK2-derived minireplicon under defined growth conditions in several different Gram- negative bacteria. It does so by the post-segregational killing (PSK) of plasmid-free cells, also referred to as a plasmid addiction system. Binds its own promoter, autor
   4320..5162    +  CDS            parB: PARB4_ECOLX - Protein predicted: Swiss-Prot protein existence level 4. Involved in plasmid partition. From Escherichia coli.
   5126..5782    +  CDS            parA: PARA4_ECOLX - Protein inferred from homology: Swiss-Prot protein existence level 3. Involved in plasmid partition. From Escherichia coli.
   5942..6028    -  terminator     rrnB T1 terminator: Escherichia coli rrnB; transcription terminator T1 from the E. coli rrnB gene
   6275..6988    +  CDS            superfolder GFP: GFP variant that folds robustly even when fused to poorly folded proteins (Pédelacq et al., 2006)
   7007..7030    +  CDS            lacZα (fragment): LacZα fragment of β-galactosidase; lacZ fragment
