[The description below was written by a language model from this plasmid's Addgene catalogue record and pLannotate feature annotations shown in this document.]
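Description:
pOPS0549 is a low-copy, broad-host-range bacterial reporter plasmid built on the pOGG026 backbone and assembled from Golden Gate-domesticated modules. Replication depends on the IncP (RK2-type) origin oriV together with the trans-acting replication protein TrfA. An IncP oriT allows the plasmid to be mobilised by conjugation from a donor strain, consistent with its recorded propagation in the ST18 conjugation host. Selection is by kanamycin resistance, encoded by aphA1 (nptI). Stable inheritance without antibiotic pressure is supported by the RK2 par region annotated in the sequence: the parDE toxin–antitoxin pair, which kills plasmid-free segregants, plus parA and parB partition functions. Short matches to the Tn5 transposase, CloDF13 ori and lacZα appear to be backbone remnants rather than functional elements.

The payload combines three modules. A promoter module carries PsNifH, a nifH promoter taken from pOGG043; this is not annotated in the feature table but presumably lies in the unannotated stretch immediately upstream of the reporter. A coding module supplies superfolder GFP, and a terminator-position module holds a plasmid-specific 12-nucleotide barcode next to a universal primer binding site. Lambda t0 and rrnB T1 terminators flank the cassette and insulate it from backbone transcription.

The plasmid belongs to the Plasmid-ID kit, whose members are recorded as differing only in the barcode. According to the associated publication title, the set is used to measure rhizobial competitiveness and nitrogen fixation in legume nodules at the same time. The barcode would identify which tagged strain occupies a nodule, while nifH-driven sfGFP fluorescence reports nitrogen-fixation gene expression.
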