Addgene plasmid #133190: pOPS0549
Purpose: Reporter plasmid with a 12-nucleotide specific "barcode" sequence. This plasmid is not available as an individual bacterial stab, but can be requested as part of the Plasmid-ID Kit (Kit #1000000168 ).
Depositing lab: Philip Poole. Depositing organization: University of Oxford. Publication: Optimizing Rhizobium-legume symbioses by simultaneous measurement of rhizobial competitiveness and N2 fixation in nodules. Mendoza-Suarez MA, Geddes BA, Sanchez-Canizares C, Ramirez-Gonzalez RH, Kirchhelle C, Jorrin B, Poole PS. Proc Natl Acad Sci U S A. 2020 May 5;117(18):9822-9831. doi: 10.1073/pnas.1921225117. Epub 2020 Apr 21. PubMed 32317381.
Backbone
  Vector backbone: pOGG026 (Addgene ID 113992)
  Vector type: Bacterial Expression
Growth in bacteria
  Bacterial resistance: Kanamycin, 50 μg/mL
  Growth temperature: 37°C
  Growth strain: ST18 (S17 delta pir delta hemA)
  Copy number: Low Copy
Gene/Insert
  Gene/Insert name: PU module (PsNifH from pOGG043), SC module (sfGFP from pOGG037), and T module (AGTTGAGGCATT and universal primer binding site)
  Species: Synthetic
  Mutation: Domesticated for Golden Gate cloning
  Cloning method: Unknown
Terms and licenses: Academic/Nonprofit Terms; Industry Terms: Not Available to Industry
Depositor comments: The only difference is the sequence: AGTTGAGGCATT . Please note that this plasmid may require a unique bacterial strain, so make sure to confirm that you can also obtain the appropriate growth strain. Please contact us or contact our distributors if you have any questions. This plasmid is not available as an individual bacterial stab, but can be requested as part of the Plasmid-ID Kit (Kit #1000000168 ).
How to cite: pOPS0549 was a gift from Philip Poole (Addgene plasmid # 133190)
